Addgene plasmid #100471: pCMV_mEm_4GS_LF82_700
Purpose: Mammalian expression of E. coli LF82_700 CDS fused to mEmerald
Depositing lab: Alan Huett. Depositing organization: University of Nottingham. Publication: A multi-phenotypic imaging screen to identify bacterial effectors by exogenous expression in a HeLa cell line. Collins A, Huett A. Sci Data. 2018 May 15;5:180081. doi: 10.1038/sdata.2018.81. PubMed 29762554.
Backbone
  Vector backbone: pCMV
  Backbone size w/o insert (bp): 4502
  Vector type: Mammalian Expression
Growth in bacteria
  Bacterial resistance: Ampicillin, 100 μg/mL
  Growth temperature: 37°C
  Growth strain: XL1 Blue
  Copy number: High Copy
Gene/Insert
  Gene/Insert name: LF82_700
  Insert size (bp): 1449
  Promoter: CMV
  Tag / fusion protein: mEmerald (N terminal on backbone)
  Cloning method: Ligation Independent Cloning
  Sequencing primers: 5′ ACTTCTGCTCTAAAAGCTGCGG; 3′ CACTGCATTCTAGTTGTGGTTTGTC
Terms and licenses: Academic/Nonprofit Terms; Industry Terms: Not Available to Industry
How to cite: pCMV_mEm_4GS_LF82_700 was a gift from Alan Huett (Addgene plasmid # 100471 ; http://n2t.net/addgene:100471 ; RRID:Addgene_100471)
