[The description below was written by a language model from this plasmid's Addgene catalogue record and pLannotate feature annotations shown in this document.]
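Description:
pCMV_mEm_4GS_LF82_700 is a mammalian expression plasmid built on a pCMV backbone that produces an Escherichia coli LF82 coding sequence, LF82_700, as a fusion to the green fluorescent protein mEmerald. It is maintained in E. coli through a high-copy ColE1/pUC-type origin and selected with ampicillin via the β-lactamase gene and its native promoter. The annotated sequence also contains short remnants of earlier cloning vectors (fragments of lacZα, lacI, rop, bom and a pUC multiple cloning site, together with a lac promoter/operator). These appear to be backbone leftovers rather than functional parts of the design, as does the very short match to a Tet-responsive promoter at the start of the record. No mammalian selection marker is annotated, which is consistent with transient transfection use.

The expression cassette spans the numbering origin of the circular sequence. The human cytomegalovirus immediate-early enhancer and promoter drive transcription through a modified SV40 intron, which typically improves mRNA processing and expression, into the mEmerald open reading frame. The 1449 bp LF82_700 insert, introduced by ligation-independent cloning, is not annotated in the feature table, but it fits the unannotated interval between mEmerald and the SV40 polyadenylation signal that ends the transcript. mEmerald is therefore N-terminal to the bacterial protein. The "4GS" in the name suggests a glycine-serine linker between the two, although the record does not describe it explicitly.

The plasmid comes from a collection used in a multi-phenotypic imaging screen in which candidate bacterial effectors were exogenously expressed in HeLa cells. The fluorescent tag allows the localisation of the fusion protein and its effects on host cell phenotype to be scored by microscopy.
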