Features (pLannotate 1.2.2; 17 found; start..end, strand, type, name):
      1..20      +  promoter       TRE3GV promoter (fragment): 3rd-generation Tet-responsive promoter that can be activated by binding of Tet-On® 3G, optimized for retroviral and lentiviral vectors
    129..225     +  intron         SV40 intron: modified SV40 intron with splice donor and acceptor sites
    286..1002    +  CDS            mEmerald: mEmerald is a basic (constitutively fluorescent) green fluorescent protein published in 1998, derived from Aequorea victoria. It is reported to be a very rapidly-maturing monomer with moderate acid sensitivity.
   2547..2681    -  polyA_signal   SV40 poly(A) signal: SV40 polyadenylation signal
   2816..2832    -  protein_bind   lac operator: The lac repressor binds to the lac operator to inhibit transcription in E. coli. This inhibition can be relieved by adding lactose or isopropyl-β-D-thiogalactopyranoside (IPTG). lac repressor encoded by lacI
   2840..2870    -  promoter       lac promoter: promoter for the E. coli lac operon
   2885..2906    -  protein_bind   CAP binding site: CAP binding activates transcription in the presence of cAMP. E. coli catabolite activator protein
   2919..3011    -  CDS            lacI (fragment): lac repressor; lacI; The lac repressor binds to the lac operator to inhibit transcription in E. coli. This inhibition can be relieved by adding lactose or isopropyl-β-D-thiogalactopyranoside (IPTG).
   3194..3782    -  rep_origin     ori: high-copy-number ColE1/pMB1/pBR322/pUC origin of replication
   3953..4813    -  CDS            AmpR: β-lactamase; bla; confers resistance to ampicillin, carbenicillin, and related antibiotics
   4814..4918    -  promoter       AmpR promoter: bla
   5013..5048    +  CDS            rop (fragment): Rop protein, which maintains plasmids at low copy number; rop
   5150..5249    +  misc_feature   bom (fragment): basis of mobility region from pBR322
   5255..5410    -  CDS            lacZα (fragment): LacZα fragment of β-galactosidase; lacZ fragment
   5416..5436    -  misc_feature   MCS (fragment): pUC18/19 multiple cloning site
   5435..5738    +  enhancer       CMV enhancer: human cytomegalovirus immediate early enhancer
   5739..5942    +  promoter       CMV promoter: human cytomegalovirus (CMV) immediate early promoter
>Addgene plasmid #100471 | pCMV_mEm_4GS_LF82_700 | addgene full sequence | sequence record 210463 | Addgene NGS Result
AACCGTCAGATCGCCTGGAGACGCCATCCACGCTGTTTTGACCTCCATAGAAGACACCGGGACCGATCCA
GCCTCCGGACTCTAGAGGATCCGGTACTAGAGGAACTGAAAAACCAGAAAGTTAACTGGTAAGTTTAGTC
TTTTTGTCTTTTATTTCAGGTCCCGGATCCGGTGGTGGTGCAAATCAAAGAACTGCTCCTCAGTGGATGT
TGCCTTTACTTCTAGGCCTGTACGGAAGTGTTACTTCTGCTCTAAAAGCTGCGGAATTGTACCCGCGGGC
CCACCATGGTGAGCAAGGGCGAGGAGCTGTTCACCGGGGTGGTGCCCATCCTGGTCGAGCTGGACGGCGA
CGTAAACGGCCACAAGTTCAGCGTGTCCGGCGAGGGCGAGGGCGATGCCACCTACGGCAAGCTGACCCTG
AAGTTCATCTGCACCACCGGCAAGCTGCCCGTGCCCTGGCCCACCCTCGTGACCACCTTGACCTACGGCG
TGCAGTGCTTCGCCCGCTACCCCGACCACATGAAGCAGCACGACTTCTTCAAGTCCGCCATGCCCGAAGG
CTACGTCCAGGAGCGCACCATCTTCTTCAAGGACGACGGCAACTACAAGACCCGCGCCGAGGTGAAGTTC
GAGGGCGACACCCTGGTGAACCGCATCGAGCTGAAGGGCATCGACTTCAAGGAGGACGGCAACATCCTGG
GGCACAAGCTGGAGTACAACTACAACAGCCACAAGGTCTATATCACCGCCGACAAGCAGAAGAACGGCAT
CAAGGTGAACTTCAAGACCCGCCACAACATCGAGGACGGCAGCGTGCAGCTCGCCGACCACTACCAGCAG
AACACCCCCATCGGCGACGGCCCCGTGCTGCTGCCCGACAACCACTACCTGAGCACCCAGTCCAAGCTGA
GCAAAGACCCCAACGAGAAGCGCGATCACATGGTCCTGCTGGAGTTCGTGACCGCCGCCGGGATCACTCT
CGGCATGGACGAGCTGTACAAGCGAATTGGTGGAGGGGGCGGTTCCGGTGGCGGAGGTTCCCGAATTCGT
CGACGGAGATCTGATATGAAAGAGAAAAAAACATCCCTCACCAATAATGAGAATGAATTCGATATAACTG
TTTTCCCCTCAATTGTGGAAAAGAGCAAATACCAAGACTCACTGCTCGCCAGTTCCACCGACGCCAGCAA
GGCTCTAGAGGCACTGACGAAGAACTCTGGCGTGGATGCACTCCTCAAAAACCATGATTCACTGTTTGCC
GGTTCCACTGCCGCCAGCAAGGCATTCGAGGCAATGACACGCAACTCCGTTGCGAACACTTTCCTCAAAA
ACCATGATTCACTGCTTGCCAGCTCCACTGCCGCCAGCAAGGCATTCGAGGCAATGACACGCAACTCCGT
TGCGAACACTTTCCTCAAAAACCATGATTCACTGCTTGCCAGCTCCACTGCCGCCAGCAAGGCATTCGAG
GCAATGACACGCAACTCCGTTGCGAACACTTTCCTCAAAAACCATGATTCACTGTTTGCCGGTTCCACTG
CCGCCAGCAAGGCATTCGAGGCAATGACACGCAACTCCGTTGTGAACTCTTTCCTCAAAAACCATGATTC
ACTGTTTGCCGGTTCCACTGCCGCCAGCAAGGCATTCGAGGCAATGACACGCAACTCCGTTGTGAACTCT
TTCCTCAAAAACCATGATTCACTGTTTGCCAGCTCCACTGCCGCCAGCAAGGCATTCGAGGCAATGACAC
GCAACTCCGTTGTGAACTCTTTCCTCAAAAACCATGATTCACTGTTTGCCAGCTCCACTGCCGCCAGCAA
GGCATTCGAGGCAATGACGCGGAACTCTGGTGTGGCCACTCTTTTCGCAAAGCAAAGAGAATCATTTACC
CGGGATTATTTTACTACGAGTATTACTCAACACTTAGATAAATTAAATCCAACCGAGATTCAAAAATTAC
AGGAAGCTGCTATTCTATTTTCGCGCTCACCTCAAGGCGCAGCCGTTATTGCAACCAATATCAATACAGT
AGAAATAACAGAGCCCGACGCATTAACAAAATTAAAAAAATACATCGAAGAAAGCCCTGTCACTTCACAT
TTTAGGAAATTACCTTTATTAGTACAGCTTATCATAATTTATCTTGTAATGACTATGTCCTCTGTTATTT
CCGATAAAAACAAAGAGTTAGCAATTTATTTAATTGAAGAATCACAACAATATTTTAGCAAAGTAGAATC
ACCAAACGCCCATGTTAAGAAATTGACAAAACAGTTACCCAATGAAATTGATGTAAGTACATTAAAACAT
ATCAGAATAATTACTGGCGAAAACGTCCGATTACGGAATAGACCATCAATGCATGGTGATGTATTGGTCA
CGTTGCAAAAATACACACCTGTTATCGTTATCGATAAAAGTGATAGAAAATGGCTATATATACAACTATC
ACTTGGAGATCAAAAGATCTATGGCTGGGTCAATCGTTCCTATACCAAAGCATTAAATCACTGAATCGGT
ACCCTCGAGAAGCTTGCGGCCGCGGGGATCCAGACATGATAAGATACATTGATGAGTTTGGACAAACCAC
AACTAGAATGCAGTGAAAAAAATGCTTTATTTGTGAAATTTGTGATGCTATTGCTTTATTTGTAACCATT
ATAAGCTGCAATAAACAAGTTAACAACAACAATTGCATTCATTTTATGTTTCAGGTTCAGGGGGAGGTGT
GGGAGGTTTTTTCGGATCCTCTAGAGTCGATCTGCAGGCATGCTAGCTTGGCGTAATCATGGTCATAGCT
GTTTCCTGTGTGAAATTGTTATCCGCTCACAATTCCACACAACATACGAGCCGGAAGCATAAAGTGTAAA
GCCTGGGGTGCCTAATGAGTGAGCTAACTCACATTAATTGCGTTGCGCTCACTGCCCGCTTTCCAGTCGG
GAAACCTGTCGTGCCAGCTGCATTAATGAATCGGCCAACGCGCGGGGAGAGGCGGTTTGCGTATTGGGCG
CTCTTCCGCTTCCTCGCTCACTGACTCGCTGCGCTCGGTCGTTCGGCTGCGGCGAGCGGTATCAGCTCAC
TCAAAGGCGGTAATACGGTTATCCACAGAATCAGGGGATAACGCAGGAAAGAACATGTGAGCAAAAGGCC
AGCAAAAGGCCAGGAACCGTAAAAAGGCCGCGTTGCTGGCGTTTTTCCATAGGCTCCGCCCCCCTGACGA
GCATCACAAAAATCGACGCTCAAGTCAGAGGTGGCGAAACCCGACAGGACTATAAAGATACCAGGCGTTT
CCCCCTGGAAGCTCCCTCGTGCGCTCTCCTGTTCCGACCCTGCCGCTTACCGGATACCTGTCCGCCTTTC
TCCCTTCGGGAAGCGTGGCGCTTTCTCATAGCTCACGCTGTAGGTATCTCAGTTCGGTGTAGGTCGTTCG
CTCCAAGCTGGGCTGTGTGCACGAACCCCCCGTTCAGCCCGACCGCTGCGCCTTATCCGGTAACTATCGT
CTTGAGTCCAACCCGGTAAGACACGACTTATCGCCACTGGCAGCAGCCACTGGTAACAGGATTAGCAGAG
CGAGGTATGTAGGCGGTGCTACAGAGTTCTTGAAGTGGTGGCCTAACTACGGCTACACTAGAAGAACAGT
ATTTGGTATCTGCGCTCTGCTGAAGCCAGTTACCTTCGGAAAAAGAGTTGGTAGCTCTTGATCCGGCAAA
CAAACCACCGCTGGTAGCGGTGGTTTTTTTGTTTGCAAGCAGCAGATTACGCGCAGAAAAAAAGGATCTC
AAGAAGATCCTTTGATCTTTTCTACGGGGTCTGACGCTCAGTGGAACGAAAACTCACGTTAAGGGATTTT
GGTCATGAGATTATCAAAAAGGATCTTCACCTAGATCCTTTTAAATTAAAAATGAAGTTTTAAATCAATC
TAAAGTATATATGAGTAAACTTGGTCTGACAGTTACCAATGCTTAATCAGTGAGGCACCTATCTCAGCGA
TCTGTCTATTTCGTTCATCCATAGTTGCCTGACTCCCCGTCGTGTAGATAACTACGATACGGGAGGGCTT
ACCATCTGGCCCCAGTGCTGCAATGATACCGCGAGACCCACGCTCACCGGCTCCAGATTTATCAGCAATA
AACCAGCCAGCCGGAAGGGCCGAGCGCAGAAGTGGTCCTGCAACTTTATCCGCCTCCATCCAGTCTATTA
ATTGTTGCCGGGAAGCTAGAGTAAGTAGTTCGCCAGTTAATAGTTTGCGCAACGTTGTTGCCATTGCTAC
AGGCATCGTGGTGTCACGCTCGTCGTTTGGTATGGCTTCATTCAGCTCCGGTTCCCAACGATCAAGGCGA
GTTACATGATCCCCCATGTTGTGCAAAAAAGCGGTTAGCTCCTTCGGTCCTCCGATCGTTGTCAGAAGTA
AGTTGGCCGCAGTGTTATCACTCATGGTTATGGCAGCACTGCATAATTCTCTTACTGTCATGCCATCCGT
AAGATGCTTTTCTGTGACTGGTGAGTACTCAACCAAGTCATTCTGAGAATAGTGTATGCGGCGACCGAGT
TGCTCTTGCCCGGCGTCAATACGGGATAATACCGCGCCACATAGCAGAACTTTAAAAGTGCTCATCATTG
GAAAACGTTCTTCGGGGCGAAAACTCTCAAGGATCTTACCGCTGTTGAGATCCAGTTCGATGTAACCCAC
TCGTGCACCCAACTGATCTTCAGCATCTTTTACTTTCACCAGCGTTTCTGGGTGAGCAAAAACAGGAAGG
CAAAATGCCGCAAAAAAGGGAATAAGGGCGACACGGAAATGTTGAATACTCATACTCTTCCTTTTTCAAT
ATTATTGAAGCATTTATCAGGGTTATTGTCTCATGAGCGGATACATATTTGAATGTATTTAGAAAAATAA
ACAAATAGGGGTTCCGCGCACATTTCCCCGAAAAGTGCCACCTGACGTCTAAGAAACCATTATTATCATG
ACATTAACCTATAAAAATAGGCGTATCACGAGGCCCTTTCGTCTCGCGCGTTTCGGTGATGACGGTGAAA
ACCTCTGACACATGCAGCTCCCGGAGACGGTCACAGCTTGTCTGTAAGCGGATGCCGGGAGCAGACAAGC
CCGTCAGGGCGCGTCAGCGGGTGTTGGCGGGTGTCGGGGCTGGCTTAACTATGCGGCATCAGAGCAGATT
GTACTGAGAGTGCACCATATGCGGTGTGAAATACCGCACAGATGCGTAAGGAGAAAATACCGCATCAGGC
GCCATTCGCCATTCAGGCTGCGCAACTGTTGGGAAGGGCGATCGGTGCGGGCCTCTTCGCTATTACGCCA
GCTGGCGAAAGGGGGATGTGCTGCAAGGCGATTAAGTTGGGTAACGCCAGGGTTTTCCCAGTCACGACGT
TGTAAAACGACGGCCAGTGAGTTCGAGCTTGCATGCCTGCAGGTCGTTACATAACTTACGGTAAATGGCC
CGCCTGGCTGACCGCCCAACGACCCCCGCCCATTGACGTCAATAATGACGTATGTTCCCATAGTAACGCC
AATAGGGACTTTCCATTGACGTCAATGGGTGGAGTATTTACGGTAAACTGCCCACTTGGCAGTACATCAA
GTGTATCATATGCCAAGTACGCCCCCTATTGACGTCAATGACGGTAAATGGCCCGCCTGGCATTATGCCC
AGTACATGACCTTATGGGACTTTCCTACTTGGCAGTACATCTACGTATTAGTCATCGCTATTACCATGGT
GATGCGGTTTTGGCAGTACATCAATGGGCGTGGATAGCGGTTTGACTCACGGGGATTTCCAAGTCTCCAC
CCCATTGACGTCAATGGGAGTTTGTTTTGGCACCAAAATCAACGGGACTTTCCAAAATGTCGTAACAACT
CCGCCCCATTGACGCAAATGGGCGGTAGGCGTGTACGGTGGGAGGTCTATATAAGCAGAGCTCGTTTAGT
G
