>Addgene plasmid #100471 | pCMV_mEm_4GS_LF82_700 | depositor partial sequence | sequence record 183777 | Sequence across LF82 gene insert region
CTCGGCATGGACGAGCTGTACAAGCGAATTGGTGGAGGGGGCGGTTCCGGTGGCGGAGGTTCCCGAATTC
GTCGACGGAGATCTGATATGAAAGAGAAAAAAACATCCCTCACCAATAATGAGAATGAATTCGATATAAC
TGTTTTCCCCTCAATTGTGGAAAAGAGCAAATACCAAGACTCACTGCTCGCCAGTTCCACCGACGCCAGC
AAGGCTCTAGAGGCACTGACGAAGAACTCTGGCGTGGATGCACTCCTCAAAAACCATGATTCACTGTTTG
CCGGTTCCACTGCCGCCAGCAAGGCATTCGAGGCAATGACACGCAACTCCGTTGCGAACACTTTCCTCAA
AAACCATGATTCACTGCTTGCCAGCTCCACTGCCGCCAGCAAGGCATTCGAGGCAATGACACGCAACTCC
GTTGCGAACACTTTCCTCAAAAACCATGATTCACTGCTTGCCAGCTCCACTGCCGCCAGCAAGGCATTCG
AGGCAATGACACGCAACTCCGTTGCGAACACTTTCCTCAAAAACCATGATTCACTGTTTGCCGGTTCCAC
TGCCGCCAGCAAGGCATTCGAGGCAATGACACGCAACTCCGTTGTGAACTCTTTCCTCAAAAACCATGAT
TCACTGTTTGCCGGTTCCACTGCCGCCAGCAAGGCATTCGAGGCAATGACACGCAACTCCGTTGTGAACT
CTTTCCTCAAAAACCATGATTCACTGTTTGCCAGCTCCACTGCCGCCAGCAAGGCATTCGAGGCAATGAC
ACGCAACTCCGTTGTGAACTCTTTCCTCAAAAACCATGATTCACTGTTTGCCAGCTCCACTGCCGCCAGC
AANGGCATTCGAGGCAATGACGCGGAACTCTGGTGTGGCCACTCTTTTCGCAAAGCAAAGAGAATCATTT
ACCCGGGATTATTTTACTACGAGTATTACTCANACTTAGATNAATTAAATCCNNCCGAGATTCAAAAATT
ACAGGAAGCTGCTATTCTATTTTCGCNNCTCACCTCNAG
